>Addgene plasmid #12270 | pBABE puro SDF-1 alpha | addgene full sequence | sequence record 147752 | Addgene NGS Result
CTGCAGCCTGAATATGGGCCAAACAGGATATCTGTGGTAAGCAGTTCCTGCCCCGGCTCAGGGCCAAGAA
CAGATGGAACAGCTGAATATGGGCCAAACAGGATATCTGTGGTAAGCAGTTCCTGCCCCGGCTCAGGGCC
AAGAACAGATGGTCCCCAGATGCGGTCCAGCCCTCAGCAGTTTCTAGAGAACCATCAGATGTTTCCAGGG
TGCCCCAAGGACCTGAAATGACCCTGTGCCTTATTTGAACTAACCAATCAGTTCGCTTCTCGCTTCTGTT
CGCGCGCTTCTGCTCCCCGAGCTCAATAAAAGAGCCCACAACCCCTCACTCGGGGCGCCAGTCCTCCGAT
TGACTGAGTCGCCCGGGTACCCGTGTATCCAATAAACCCTCTTGCAGTTGCATCCGACTTGTGGTCTCGC
TGTTCCTTGGGAGGGTCTCCTCTGAGTGATTGACTACCCGTCAGCGGGGGTCTTTCATTTGGGGGCTCGT
CCGGGATCGGGAGACCCCTGCCCAGGGACCACCGACCCACCACCGGGAGGCAAGCTGGCCAGCAACTTAT
CTGTGTCTGTCCGATTGTCTAGTGTCTATGACTGATTTTATGCGCCTGCGTCGGTACTAGTTAGCTAACT
AGCTCTGTATCTGGCGGACCCGTGGTGGAACTGACGAGTTCTGAACACCCGGCCGCAACCCTGGGAGACG
TCCCAGGGACTTTGGGGGCCGTTTTTGTGGCCCGACCTGAGGAAGGGAGTCGATGTGGAATCCGACCCCG
TCAGGATATGTGGTTCTGGTAGGAGACGAGAACCTAAAACAGTTCCCGCCTCCGTCTGAATTTTTGCTTT
CGGTTTGGAACCGAAGCCGCGCGTCTTGTCTGCTGCAGCGCTGCAGCATCGTTCTGTGTTGTCTCTGTCT
GACTGTGTTTCTGTATTTGTCTGAAAATTAGGGCCAGACTGTTACCACTCCCTTAAGTTTGACCTTAGGT
CACTGGAAAGATGTCGAGCGGATCGCTCACAACCAGTCGGTAGATGTCAAGAAGAGACGTTGGGTTACCT
TCTGCTCTGCAGAATGGCCAACCTTTAACGTCGGATGGCCGCGAGACGGCACCTTTAACCGAGACCTCAT
CACCCAGGTTAAGATCAAGGTCTTTTCACCTGGCCCGCATGGACACCCAGACCAGGTCCCCTACATCGTG
ACCTGGGAAGCCTTGGCTTTTGACCCCCCTCCCTGGGTCAAGCCCTTTGTACACCCTAAGCCTCCGCCTC
CTCTTCCTCCATCCGCCCCGTCTCTCCCCCTTGAACCTCCTCGTTCGACCCCGCCTCGATCCTCCCTTTA
TCCAGCCCTCACTCCTTCTCTAGGCGCCGGCCGGATCCACTAGTTCTAGAGCGGCCGCTCTCCGTCAGCC
GCATTGCCCGCTCGGCGTCCGGCCCCCGACCCGCGCTCGTCCGCCCGCCCGCCCGCCCGCCCGCGCCATG
AACGCCAAGGTCGTGGTCGTGCTGGTCCTCGTGCTGACCGCGCTCTGCCTCAGCGACGGGAAGCCCGTCA
GCCTGAGCTACAGATGCCCATGCCGATTCTTCGAAAGCCATGTTGCCAGAGCCAACGTCAAGCATCTCAA
AATTCTCAACACTCCAAACTGTGCCCTTCAGATTGTAGCCCGGCTGAAGAACAACAACAGACAAGTGTGC
ATTGACCCGAAGCTAAAGTGGATTCAGGAGTACCTGGAGAAAGCTTTAAACAAGTAAGCACAACAGCCAA
AAAGGACTTTCCGCTAGACCCACTCGACCCTGTGGAATGTGTGTCAGTTAGGGTGTGGAAAGTCCCCAGG
CTCCCCAGCAGGCAGAAGTATGCAAAGCATGCATCTCAATTAGTCAGCAACCAGGTGTGGAAAGTCCCCA
GGCTCCCCAGCAGGCAGAAGTATGCAAAGCATGCATCTCAATTAGTCAGCAACCATAGTCCCGCCCCTAA
CTCCGCCCATCCCGCCCCTAACTCCGCCCAGTTCCGCCCATTCTCCGCCCCATGGCTGACTAATTTTTTT
TATTTATGCAGAGGCCGAGGCCGCCTCGGCCTCTGAGCTATTCCAGAAGTAGTGAGGAGGCTTTTTTGGA
GGCCTAGGCTTTTGCAAAAAGCTTACCATGACCGAGTACAAGCCCACGGTGCGCCTCGCCACCCGCGACG
ACGTCCCCAGGGCCGTACGCACCCTCGCCGCCGCGTTCGCCGACTACCCCGCCACGCGCCACACCGTCGA
TCCGGACCGCCACATCGAGCGGGTCACCGAGCTGCAAGAACTCTTCCTCACGCGCGTCGGGCTCGACATC
GGCAAGGTGTGGGTCGCGGACGACGGCGCCGCGGTGGCGGTCTGGACCACGCCGGAGAGCGTCGAAGCGG
GGGCGGTGTTCGCCGAGATCGGCCCGCGCATGGCCGAGTTGAGCGGTTCCCGGCTGGCCGCGCAGCAACA
GATGGAAGGCCTCCTGGCGCCGCACCGGCCCAAGGAGCCCGCGTGGTTCCTGGCCACCGTCGGCGTCTCG
CCCGACCACCAGGGCAAGGGTCTGGGCAGCGCCGTCGTGCTCCCCGGAGTGGAGGCGGCCGAGCGCGCCG
GGGTGCCCGCCTTCCTGGAGACCTCCGCGCCCCGCAACCTCCCCTTCTACGAGCGGCTCGGCTTCACCGT
CACCGCCGACGTCGAGGTGCCCGAAGGACCGCGCACCTGGTGCATGACCCGCAAGCCCGGTGCCTGACGC
CCGCCCCACGACCCGCAGCGCCCGACCGAAAGGAGCGCACGACCCCATGCATCGATAAAATAAAAGATTT
TATTTAGTCTCCAGAAAAAGGGGGGAATGAAAGACCCCACCTGTAGGTTTGGCAAGCTAGCTTAAGTAAC
GCCATTTTGCAAGGCATGGAAAAATACATAACTGAGAATAGAGAAGTTCAGATCAAGGTCAGGAACAGAT
GGAACAGCTGAATATGGGCCAAACAGGATATCTGTGGTAAGCAGTTCCTGCCCCGGCTCAGGGCCAAGAA
CAGATGGAACAGCTGAATATGGGCCAAACAGGATATCTGTGGTAAGCAGTTCCTGCCCCGGCTCAGGGCC
AAGAACAGATGGTCCCCAGATGCGGTCCAGCCCTCAGCAGTTTCTAGAGAACCATCAGATGTTTCCAGGG
TGCCCCAAGGACCTGAAATGACCCTGTGCCTTATTTGAACTAACCAATCAGTTCGCTTCTCGCTTCTGTT
CGCGCGCTTCTGCTCCCCGAGCTCAATAAAAGAGCCCACAACCCCTCACTCGGGGCGCCAGTCCTCCGAT
TGACTGAGTCGCCCGGGTACCCGTGTATCCAATAAACCCTCTTGCAGTTGCATCCGACTTGTGGTCTCGC
TGTTCCTTGGGAGGGTCTCCTCTGAGTGATTGACTACCCGTCAGCGGGGGTCTTTCACATGCAGCATGTA
TCAAAATTAATTTGGTTTTTTTTCTTAAGTATTTACATTAAATGGCCATAGTTGCATTAATGAATCGGCC
AACGCGCGGGGAGAGGCGGTTTGCGTATTGGGCGCTCTTCCGCTTCCTCGCTCACTGACTCGCTGCGCTC
GGTCGTTCGGCTGCGGCGAGCGGTATCAGCTCACTCAAAGGCGGTAATACGGTTATCCACAGAATCAGGG
GATAACGCAGGAAAGAACATGTGAGCAAAAGGCCAGCAAAAGGCCAGGAACCGTAAAAAGGCCGCGTTGC
TGGCGTTTTTCCATAGGCTCCGCCCCCCTGACGAGCATCACAAAAATCGACGCTCAAGTCAGAGGTGGCG
AAACCCGACAGGACTATAAAGATACCAGGCGTTTCCCCCTGGAAGCTCCCTCGTGCGCTCTCCTGTTCCG
ACCCTGCCGCTTACCGGATACCTGTCCGCCTTTCTCCCTTCGGGAAGCGTGGCGCTTTCTCATAGCTCAC
GCTGTAGGTATCTCAGTTCGGTGTAGGTCGTTCGCTCCAAGCTGGGCTGTGTGCACGAACCCCCCGTTCA
GCCCGACCGCTGCGCCTTATCCGGTAACTATCGTCTTGAGTCCAACCCGGTAAGACACGACTTATCGCCA
CTGGCAGCAGCCACTGGTAACAGGATTAGCAGAGCGAGGTATGTAGGCGGTGCTACAGAGTTCTTGAAGT
GGTGGCCTAACTACGGCTACACTAGAAGAACAGTATTTGGTATCTGCGCTCTGCTGAAGCCAGTTACCTT
CGGAAAAAGAGTTGGTAGCTCTTGATCCGGCAAACAAACCACCGCTGGTAGCGGTGGTTTTTTTGTTTGC
AAGCAGCAGATTACGCGCAGAAAAAAAGGATCTCAAGAAGATCCTTTGATCTTTTCTACGGGGTCTGACG
CTCAGTGGAACGAAAACTCACGTTAAGGGATTTTGGTCATGAGATTATCAAAAAGGATCTTCACCTAGAT
CCTTTTGCGGCCGCAAATCAATCTAAAGTATATATGAGTAAACTTGGTCTGACAGTTACCAATGCTTAAT
CAGTGAGGCACCTATCTCAGCGATCTGTCTATTTCGTTCATCCATAGTTGCCTGACTCCCCGTCGTGTAG
ATAACTACGATACGGGAGGGCTTACCATCTGGCCCCAGTGCTGCAATGATACCGCGAGACCCACGCTCAC
CGGCTCCAGATTTATCAGCAATAAACCAGCCAGCCGGAAGGGCCGAGCGCAGAAGTGGTCCTGCAACTTT
ATCCGCCTCCATCCAGTCTATTAATTGTTGCCGGGAAGCTAGAGTAAGTAGTTCGCCAGTTAATAGTTTG
CGCAACGTTGTTGCCATTGCTACAGGCATCGTGGTGTCACGCTCGTCGTTTGGTATGGCTTCATTCAGCT
CCGGTTCCCAACGATCAAGGCGAGTTACATGATCCCCCATGTTGTGCAAAAAAGCGGTTAGCTCCTTCGG
TCCTCCGATCGTTGTCAGAAGTAAGTTGGCCGCAGTGTTATCACTCATGGTTATGGCAGCACTGCATAAT
TCTCTTACTGTCATGCCATCCGTAAGATGCTTTTCTGTGACTGGTGAGTACTCAACCAAGTCATTCTGAG
AATAGTGTATGCGGCGACCGAGTTGCTCTTGCCCGGCGTCAATACGGGATAATACCGCGCCACATAGCAG
AACTTTAAAAGTGCTCATCATTGGAAAACGTTCTTCGGGGCGAAAACTCTCAAGGATCTTACCGCTGTTG
AGATCCAGTTCGATGTAACCCACTCGTGCACCCAACTGATCTTCAGCATCTTTTACTTTCACCAGCGTTT
CTGGGTGAGCAAAAACAGGAAGGCAAAATGCCGCAAAAAAGGGAATAAGGGCGACACGGAAATGTTGAAT
ACTCATACTCTTCCTTTTTCAATATTATTGAAGCATTTATCAGGGTTATTGTCTCATGAGCGGATACATA
TTTGAATGTATTTAGAAAAATAAACAAATAGGGGTTCCGCGCACATTTCCCCGAAAAGTGCCAC
Features (pLannotate 1.2.2; 13 found; start..end, strand, type, name):
      8..477     +  LTR            LTR: long terminal repeat from Moloney murine leukemia virus
    601..875     +  misc_feature   MESV Ψ (fragment): packaging signal of murine embryonic stem cell virus
    942..1358    +  CDS            gag (truncated): truncated Moloney murine leukemia virus (MMLV) gag gene lacking the start codon
   1363..1388    -  misc_feature   MCS (fragment): pBluescript multiple cloning site
   1468..1734    +  CDS            CXCL12: SDF1_HUMAN - Also known as SDF1, SDF1A, SDF1B. Experimental evidence at protein level: Swiss-Prot protein existence level 1. Chemoattractant active on T-lymphocytes and monocytes but not neutrophils. Activates the C-X-C chemokine receptor CXCR4 to induce a rapid and transient rise in the level of intracellular calcium ions and chemotaxis. SDF-1-beta(3-72) and SDF-1-alpha(3-67) show a reduced chemotactic activity. Binding to cell surface proteoglycans seems to inhibit formation of SDF-1-alpha(3-67) and thus to preserve activity on local sites. Also binds to atypical chemokine receptor ACKR3, wh
   1789..2118    +  promoter       SV40 promoter: SV40 enhancer and early promoter
   2128..2727    +  CDS            PuroR: puromycin N-acetyltransferase; pac from Streptomyces alboniger; confers resistance to puromycin
   2826..2947    +  LTR            3' LTR (ΔU3) (fragment): self-inactivating 3' long terminal repeat (LTR) from Moloney murine leukemia virus
   2948..3417    +  LTR            LTR: long terminal repeat from Moloney murine leukemia virus
   3483..3535    -  CDS            lacI (fragment): lac repressor; lacI; The lac repressor binds to the lac operator to inhibit transcription in E. coli. This inhibition can be relieved by adding lactose or isopropyl-β-D-thiogalactopyranoside (IPTG).
   3718..4306    -  rep_origin     ori: high-copy-number ColE1/pMB1/pBR322/pUC origin of replication
   4466..5326    -  CDS            AmpR: β-lactamase; bla; confers resistance to ampicillin, carbenicillin, and related antibiotics
   5327..5431    -  promoter       AmpR promoter: bla
