[The description below was written by a language model from this plasmid's Addgene catalogue record and pLannotate feature annotations shown in this document.]
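Description:
pBABE puro SDF-1 alpha is a Moloney murine leukemia virus-based retroviral expression vector built on the pBABE-puro backbone and carrying the human cDNA for the chemokine SDF-1 alpha (stromal cell-derived factor 1, gene symbol CXCL12). It is propagated in E. coli as a high-copy plasmid through a ColE1/pUC-type origin, with ampicillin selection provided by the β-lactamase gene and its native promoter. The sequenced record is about 5.45 kb, consistent with a roughly 0.4 kb insert in a backbone of about 5.15 kb.

The proviral region is bounded by MMLV long terminal repeats. Downstream of the 5′ LTR lie a packaging signal and a truncated gag segment lacking its start codon, which together promote efficient encapsidation of the genomic RNA when the plasmid is introduced into a packaging cell line that supplies the viral proteins in trans. The SDF-1 alpha cDNA was inserted as a BamHI/XhoI fragment into the BamHI/SalI sites, leaving the BamHI site intact and destroying the 3′ junction. No separate promoter is annotated upstream of the CXCL12 coding sequence, so it is expressed from the 5′ LTR, as is standard for pBABE vectors. An internal SV40 enhancer/early promoter then drives puromycin N-acetyltransferase, allowing selection of stably transduced mammalian cells. The annotation software labels a short fragment next to the 3′ LTR as a self-inactivating ΔU3 element, but a full-length LTR follows it directly, so this is probably a partial match and not evidence of a self-inactivating design.

The construct is suited to stable, constitutive overexpression of secreted SDF-1 alpha in transduced cells. The associated publication concerns elevated SDF-1/CXCL12 secretion by stromal fibroblasts in promoting breast tumor growth and angiogenesis.
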