Addgene plasmid #12270: pBABE puro SDF-1 alpha
Depositing lab: Bob Weinberg. Depositing organization: Whitehead Institute for Biomedical Research. Publication: Stromal fibroblasts present in invasive human breast carcinomas promote tumor growth and angiogenesis through elevated SDF-1/CXCL12 secretion. Orimo A, Gupta PB, Sgroi DC, Arenzana-Seisdedos F, Delaunay T, Naeem R, Carey VJ, Richardson AL, Weinberg RA. Cell. 2005 May 6. 121(3):335-48. 10.1016/j.cell.2005.02.034 PubMed 15882617.
Backbone
  Vector backbone: pBABE-puro
  Backbone size w/o insert (bp): 5150
  Vector type: Mammalian Expression, Retroviral
  Selectable markers: Puromycin
Growth in bacteria
  Bacterial resistance: Ampicillin, 100 μg/mL
  Growth temperature: 37°C
  Growth strain: DH5alpha
  Copy number: High Copy
Gene/Insert
  Gene/Insert name: SDF-1 alpha (alt name: stromal cell-derived factor 1)
  Species: H. sapiens (human)
  Insert size (bp): 400
  Entrez Gene: CXCL12 (a.k.a. IRH, PBSF, SCYB12, SDF1, TLSF, TPAR1)
  Cloning method: Restriction Enzyme; 5′ cloning site BamHI (not destroyed); 3′ cloning site XhoI/SalI (destroyed during cloning)
  Sequencing primers: 5′ pBABE 5'; 3′ pBABE 3'
Resource information
  A portion of this plasmid was derived from a plasmid made by: See Shirozu M et al., 1995, Genomics 28: 495-500.
Terms and licenses: Academic/Nonprofit Terms; Industry Terms: Not Available to Industry
Depositor comments: A 0.4kb BamHI/XhoI fragment of the human SDF-1 alpha cDNA was cloned into the BamHI/SalI site of the pBABE-puro vector.
How to cite: pBABE puro SDF-1 alpha was a gift from Bob Weinberg (Addgene plasmid # 12270 ; http://n2t.net/addgene:12270 ; RRID:Addgene_12270)
