>Addgene plasmid #12270 | pBABE puro SDF-1 alpha | addgene partial sequence | sequence record 80581 | pBABE5 5'-CTTTATCCAGCCCTCAC-3'
AGCGGCCGCTCTCCGTCAGCCGCATTGCCCGCTCGGCGTCCGGCCCCCGACCCGCGCTCGTCCGCCCGCC
CGCCCGCCCGCCCGCGCCATGAACGCCAAGGTCGTGGTCGTGCTGGTCCTCGTGCTGACCGCGCTCTGCC
TCAGCGACGGGAAGCCCGTCAGCCTGAGCTACAGATGCCCATGCCGATTCTTCGAAAGCCATGTTGCCAG
AGCCAACGTCAAGCATCTCAAAATTCTCAACACTCCAAACTGTGCCCTTCAGATTGTAGCCCGGCTGAAG
AACAACAACAGACAAGTGTGCATTGACCCGAAGCTAAAGTGGATTCAGGAGTACCTGGAGAAAGCTTTAA
ACAAGTAAGCACAACAGCCAAAAAGGACTTTCCGCTAGACCCACTCGACCCTGTGGAATGTGTGTCAGTT
AGGGTGTGGAAAGTCCCCAGGCTCCCCAGCAGGCAGAAGTATGCAAAGCATGCATCTCAATTAGTCAGCA
ACCAGGTGTGGAAAGTCCCCAGGCTCCCCAGCAGGCAGAAGTATGCAAAGCATGCATCTCAATTAGTCAG
CAACCATAGTCCCGCCCCTAACTCCGCCCATCCCGCCCCTAACTCCGCCCAGTTCCGCCCATTCTCCGCC
CCATGGCTGACTAATTTTTTTTATTTATGCAGAGGCCGAGGCCGCCTCGGCCTCTGAGCTATTCCAGAAG
TAGTGAGGAGGCTTTTTTGGAGGCCTAGGCTTTTGCAAAAAGCTTACCATGACCGAGTACAAGCCCACGG
TGCGCCTCGCCACCCGCGACGACGTCCCCAGGGCCGTACGCACCCTCGCCGCCGCGTTCGCCGACTACC
